Addgene plasmid #179089: pRDA_156
Purpose: nuclease Cas expression
Depositing lab: John Doench & David Root. Depositing organization: Broad Institute. Publication: Benchmarking of SpCas9 variants enables deeper base editor screens of BRCA1 and BCL2. Sangree AK, Griffith AL, Szegletes ZM, Roy P, DeWeirdt PC, Hegde M, McGee AV, Hanna RE, Doench JG. Nat Commun. 2022 Mar 14;13(1):1318. doi: 10.1038/s41467-022-28884-7. PubMed 35288574.
Backbone
  Vector backbone: pRDA_085
  Vector type: Lentiviral, CRISPR
Growth in bacteria
  Bacterial resistance: Ampicillin, 100 μg/mL
  Growth temperature: 30°C
  Growth strain: NEB Stable
  Copy number: High Copy
Gene/Insert
  Gene/Insert name: Cas9-VRER
  Species: Synthetic
  Cloning method: Restriction Enzyme; 5′ cloning site Unknown (unknown if destroyed); 3′ cloning site Unknown (unknown if destroyed)
Terms and licenses: Academic/Nonprofit Terms; Industry Terms: Not Available to Industry
How to cite: pRDA_156 was a gift from John Doench & David Root (Addgene plasmid # 179089 ; http://n2t.net/addgene:179089 ; RRID:Addgene_179089)
