[The description below was written by a language model from this plasmid's Addgene catalogue record and pLannotate feature annotations shown in this document.]
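Description:
pRDA_156 is a lentiviral CRISPR vector built on the pRDA_085 backbone for expressing Cas9-VRER, a synthetic variant of Streptococcus pyogenes Cas9, in nuclease-active form. It is maintained in E. coli through a high-copy ColE1/pUC-type origin with ampicillin resistance (AmpR). An f1 origin, an SV40 origin and leftover lac/T7/T3 cloning-vector elements are also present in the backbone. The sequenced plasmid is about 12.8 kb.

The viral portion has a third-generation, self-inactivating layout. An RSV promoter drives a truncated HIV-1 5' LTR, followed by the Ψ packaging signal with a gag fragment, the RRE for Rev-dependent nuclear export of the genomic RNA, and a cPPT/CTS that aids nuclear import. The cassette ends in a ΔU3 3' LTR followed by an SV40 polyadenylation signal.

Between these elements, the human EF-1α promoter drives the Cas9 coding sequence, which carries a C-terminal nucleoplasmin bipartite NLS. Next come the blasticidin S deaminase gene and the red fluorescent protein mKate2, then a WPRE to enhance transcript expression. No separate promoters are annotated for BSD or mKate2, and the gaps between the coding regions are short. This suggests all three are expressed from the single EF-1α transcript, but the feature table does not annotate the linking elements. The VRER substitutions themselves are also not annotated, and no sgRNA cassette or U6 promoter was detected, so guides would presumably be supplied from a separate construct.

Transduced mammalian cells can be selected with blasticidin and tracked by red fluorescence. The associated work benchmarked SpCas9 variants, which fits use of this plasmid to make stable Cas9-VRER-expressing cells for comparing variant activity in CRISPR screens.
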