Features (pLannotate 1.2.2; 29 found; start..end, strand, type, name):
     84..201     +  misc_feature   cPPT/CTS: central polypurine tract and central termination sequence of HIV-1
    267..333     +  CDS            small t antigen (fragment): SV40 (simian virus 40) small t antigen
    340..1518    +  promoter       EF-1α promoter: strong constitutive promoter for human elongation factor EF-1α
   1562..5662    +  CDS            Cas9: Cas9 (Csn1) endonuclease from the Streptococcus pyogenes Type II CRISPR/Cas system generates RNA-guided double strand breaks in DNA
   5669..5716    +  CDS            nucleoplasmin NLS: bipartite nuclear localization signal from nucleoplasmin
   5789..6184    +  CDS            BSD: blasticidin S deaminase; Aspergillus terreus BSD; confers resistance to blasticidin
   6248..6943    +  CDS            mKate2: mKate2 is a basic (constitutively fluorescent) red fluorescent protein published in 2009, derived from Entacmaea quadricolor. It is reported to be a rapidly-maturing monomer with moderate acid sensitivity.
   6965..7553    +  misc_feature   WPRE: woodchuck hepatitis virus posttranscriptional regulatory element
   7604..7623    +  misc_feature   cPPT/CTS (fragment): central polypurine tract and central termination sequence of HIV-1
   7625..7858    +  LTR            3' LTR (ΔU3): self-inactivating 3' long terminal repeat (LTR) from HIV-1
   7936..8057    +  polyA_signal   SV40 poly(A) signal: SV40 polyadenylation signal
   8097..8232    +  rep_origin     SV40 ori: SV40 origin of replication
   8253..8271    -  promoter       T7 promoter: promoter for bacteriophage T7 RNA polymerase
   8279..8434    +  CDS            lacZα (fragment): LacZα fragment of β-galactosidase; lacZ fragment
   8439..8867    +  rep_origin     f1 ori (sequence partly withheld): f1 bacteriophage origin of replication; arrow indicates direction of (+) strand synthesis
   8920..9024    +  promoter       AmpR promoter: bla
   9025..9885    +  CDS            AmpR: β-lactamase; bla; confers resistance to ampicillin, carbenicillin, and related antibiotics
  10056..10644   +  rep_origin     ori: high-copy-number ColE1/pMB1/pBR322/pUC origin of replication
  10827..10919   +  CDS            lacI (fragment): lac repressor; lacI; The lac repressor binds to the lac operator to inhibit transcription in E. coli. This inhibition can be relieved by adding lactose or isopropyl-β-D-thiogalactopyranoside (IPTG).
  10932..10953   +  protein_bind   CAP binding site: CAP binding activates transcription in the presence of cAMP. E. coli catabolite activator protein
  10968..10998   +  promoter       lac promoter: promoter for the E. coli lac operon
  11002..11024   +  protein_bind   lac operator (fragment): The lac repressor binds to the lac operator to inhibit transcription in E. coli. This inhibition can be relieved by adding lactose or isopropyl-β-D-thiogalactopyranoside (IPTG). lac repressor encoded by lacI
  11067..11085   +  promoter       T3 promoter: promoter for bacteriophage T3 RNA polymerase
  11113..11339   +  promoter       RSV promoter: Rous sarcoma virus enhancer/promoter
  11340..11520   +  LTR            5' LTR (truncated): truncated 5' long terminal repeat (LTR) from HIV-1
  11567..11692   +  misc_feature   HIV-1 Ψ: packaging signal of human immunodeficiency virus type 1
  11676..12039   +  CDS            HIV-1 gag (fragment): gag protein from human immunodeficiency virus 1; gag
  12185..12418   +  misc_feature   RRE: The Rev response element (RRE) of HIV-1 allows for Rev-dependent mRNA export from the nucleus to the cytoplasm.
  12795..24      +  CDS            Rev (fragment) (across the origin): human immunodeficiency virus 1 (HIV-1) Rev protein; rev; enhances nuclear export of unspliced and incompletely spliced viral mRNAs
>Addgene plasmid #179089 | pRDA_156 | addgene full sequence | sequence record 352526 | Addgene NGS Result
CACCTCCCAACCCCGAGGGGACCCTGGTACCCATGCATGCATGAATTCTAGATCTTGAGACAAATGGCAG
TATTCATCCACAATTTTAAAAGAAAAGGGGGGATTGGGGGGTACAGTGCAGGGGAAAGAATAGTAGACAT
AATAGCAACAGACATACAAACTAAAGAATTACAAAAACAAATTACAAAAATTCAAAATTTTCGGGTTTAT
TACAGGGACAGCAGAGATCCACTTTGGCGCCGGCTCGAGGGGGCCCGGGTGCAAAGATGGATAAAGTTTT
AAACAGAGAGGAATCTTTGCAGCTAATGGACCTTCTAGGTCTTGAAAGGAGTGGGAATTGGCTCCGGTGC
CCGTCAGTGGGCAGAGCGCACATCGCCCACAGTCCCCGAGAAGTTGGGGGGAGGGGTCGGCAATTGAACC
GGTGCCTAGAGAAGGTGGCGCGGGGTAAACTGGGAAAGTGATGTCGTGTACTGGCTCCGCCTTTTTCCCG
AGGGTGGGGGAGAACCGTATATAAGTGCAGTAGTCGCCGTGAACGTTCTTTTTCGCAACGGGTTTGCCGC
CAGAACACAGGTAAGTGCCGTGTGTGGTTCCCGCGGGCCTGGCCTCTTTACGGGTTATGGCCCTTGCGTG
CCTTGAATTACTTCCACCTGGCTGCAGTACGTGATTCTTGATCCCGAGCTTCGGGTTGGAAGTGGGTGGG
AGAGTTCGAGGCCTTGCGCTTAAGGAGCCCCTTCGCCTCGTGCTTGAGTTGAGGCCTGGCCTGGGCGCTG
GGGCCGCCGCGTGCGAATCTGGTGGCACCTTCGCGCCTGTCTCGCTGCTTTCGATAAGTCTCTAGCCATT
TAAAATTTTTGATGACCTGCTGCGACGCTTTTTTTCTGGCAAGATAGTCTTGTAAATGCGGGCCAAGATC
TGCACACTGGTATTTCGGTTTTTGGGGCCGCGGGCGGCGACGGGGCCCGTGCGTCCCAGCGCACATGTTC
GGCGAGGCGGGGCCTGCGAGCGCGGCCACCGAGAATCGGACGGGGGTAGTCTCAAGCTGGCCGGCCTGCT
CTGGTGCCTGGCCTCGCGCCGCCGTGTATCGCCCCGCCCTGGGCGGCAAGGCTGGCCCGGTCGGCACCAG
TTGCGTGAGCGGAAAGATGGCCGCTTCCCGGCCCTGCTGCAGGGAGCTCAAAATGGAGGACGCGGCGCTC
GGGAGAGCGGGCGGGTGAGTCACCCACACAAAGGAAAAGGGCCTTTCCGTCCTCAGCCGTCGCTTCATGT
GACTCCACGGAGTACCGGGCGCCGTCCAGGCACCTCGATTAGTTCTCGAGCTTTTGGAGTACGTCGTCTT
TAGGTTGGGGGGAGGGGTTTTATGCGATGGAGTTTCCCCACACTGAGTGGGTGGAGACTGAAGTTAGGCC
AGCTTGGCACTTGATGTAATTCTCCTTGGAATTTGCCCTTTTTGAGTTTGGATCTTGGTTCATTCTCAAG
CCTCAGACAGTGGTTCAAAGTTTTTTTCTTCCATTTCAGGTGTCGTGAGGGATCCACCATGGCACCAAAG
AAGAAGCGGAAGGTCGCAGCCGACAAGAAGTACAGCATCGGCCTGGACATCGGCACCAACTCTGTGGGCT
GGGCCGTGATCACCGACGAGTACAAGGTGCCCAGCAAGAAATTCAAGGTGCTGGGCAACACCGACCGGCA
CAGCATCAAGAAGAACCTGATCGGAGCCCTGCTGTTCGACAGCGGCGAAACAGCCGAGGCCACCCGGCTG
AAGAGAACCGCCAGAAGAAGATACACCAGACGGAAGAACCGGATCTGCTATCTGCAAGAGATCTTCAGCA
ACGAGATGGCCAAGGTGGACGACAGCTTCTTCCACAGACTGGAAGAGTCCTTCCTGGTGGAAGAGGATAA
GAAGCACGAGCGGCACCCCATCTTCGGCAACATCGTGGACGAGGTGGCCTACCACGAGAAGTACCCCACC
ATCTACCACCTGAGAAAGAAACTGGTGGACAGCACCGACAAGGCCGACCTGCGGCTGATCTATCTGGCCC
TGGCCCACATGATCAAGTTCCGGGGCCACTTCCTGATCGAGGGCGACCTGAACCCCGACAACAGCGACGT
GGACAAGCTGTTCATCCAGCTGGTGCAGACCTACAACCAGCTGTTCGAGGAAAACCCCATCAACGCCAGC
GGCGTAGACGCCAAGGCCATCCTGTCTGCCAGACTGAGCAAGAGCAGACGGCTGGAAAATCTGATCGCCC
AGCTGCCCGGCGAGAAGAAGAATGGCCTGTTCGGAAACCTGATTGCCCTGAGCCTGGGCCTGACCCCCAA
CTTCAAGAGCAACTTCGACCTGGCCGAGGATGCCAAACTGCAGCTGAGCAAGGACACCTACGACGACGAC
CTGGACAACCTGCTGGCCCAGATCGGCGACCAGTACGCCGACCTGTTTCTGGCCGCCAAGAACCTGTCCG
ACGCCATCCTGCTGAGCGACATCCTGAGAGTGAACACCGAGATCACCAAGGCCCCCCTGAGCGCCTCTAT
GATCAAGAGATACGACGAGCACCACCAGGACCTGACCCTGCTGAAAGCTCTCGTGCGGCAGCAGCTGCCT
GAGAAGTACAAAGAGATTTTCTTCGACCAGAGCAAGAACGGCTACGCCGGCTACATTGACGGCGGAGCCA
GCCAGGAAGAGTTCTACAAGTTCATCAAGCCCATCCTGGAAAAGATGGACGGCACCGAGGAACTGCTCGT
GAAGCTGAACAGAGAGGACCTGCTGCGGAAGCAGCGTACGTTCGACAACGGCAGCATCCCCCACCAGATC
CACCTGGGAGAGCTGCACGCCATTCTGCGGCGGCAGGAAGATTTTTACCCATTCCTGAAGGACAACCGGG
AAAAGATCGAGAAGATCCTGACCTTCCGCATCCCCTACTACGTGGGCCCTCTGGCCAGGGGAAACAGCAG
ATTCGCCTGGATGACCAGAAAGAGCGAGGAAACCATCACCCCCTGGAACTTCGAGGAAGTGGTGGACAAG
GGCGCTAGCGCCCAGAGCTTCATCGAGCGGATGACCAACTTCGATAAGAACCTGCCCAACGAGAAGGTGC
TGCCCAAGCACAGCCTGCTGTACGAGTACTTCACCGTGTATAACGAGCTGACCAAAGTGAAATACGTGAC
CGAGGGAATGAGAAAGCCCGCCTTCCTGAGCGGCGAGCAGAAAAAGGCCATCGTGGACCTGCTGTTCAAG
ACCAACCGGAAAGTGACCGTGAAGCAGCTGAAAGAGGACTACTTCAAGAAAATCGAGTGCTTCGACTCCG
TGGAAATCTCCGGCGTGGAAGATCGGTTCAACGCCTCCCTGGGCACATACCACGATCTGCTGAAAATTAT
CAAGGACAAGGACTTCCTGGACAATGAGGAAAACGAGGACATTCTGGAAGATATCGTGCTGACCCTGACA
CTGTTTGAGGACAGAGAGATGATCGAGGAACGGCTGAAAACCTATGCCCACCTGTTCGACGACAAAGTGA
TGAAGCAGCTGAAGCGGCGGAGATACACCGGCTGGGGCAGGCTGAGCCGGAAGCTGATCAACGGCATCCG
GGACAAGCAGTCCGGCAAGACAATCCTGGATTTCCTGAAGTCCGACGGCTTCGCCAACAGAAACTTCATG
CAGCTGATCCACGACGACAGCCTGACCTTTAAAGAGGACATCCAGAAAGCCCAGGTGTCCGGCCAGGGCG
ATAGCCTGCACGAGCACATTGCCAATCTGGCCGGCAGCCCCGCCATTAAGAAGGGCATCCTGCAGACAGT
GAAGGTGGTGGACGAGCTCGTGAAAGTGATGGGCCGGCACAAGCCCGAGAACATCGTGATCGAAATGGCC
AGAGAGAACCAGACCACCCAGAAGGGACAGAAGAACAGCCGCGAGAGAATGAAGCGGATCGAAGAGGGCA
TCAAAGAGCTGGGCAGCCAGATCCTGAAAGAACACCCCGTGGAAAACACCCAGCTGCAGAACGAGAAGCT
GTACCTGTACTACCTGCAGAATGGGCGGGATATGTACGTGGACCAGGAACTGGACATCAACCGGCTGTCC
GACTACGATGTGGACCATATCGTGCCTCAGAGCTTTCTGAAGGACGACTCCATCGACAACAAGGTGCTGA
CCAGAAGCGACAAGAACCGGGGCAAGAGCGACAACGTGCCCTCCGAAGAGGTCGTGAAGAAGATGAAGAA
CTACTGGCGGCAGCTGCTGAACGCCAAGCTGATTACCCAGAGAAAGTTCGACAATCTGACCAAGGCCGAG
AGAGGCGGCCTGAGCGAACTGGATAAGGCCGGCTTCATCAAGAGACAGCTGGTGGAAACCCGGCAGATCA
CAAAGCACGTGGCACAGATCCTGGACTCCCGGATGAACACTAAGTACGACGAGAATGACAAGCTGATCCG
GGAAGTGAAAGTGATCACCCTGAAGTCCAAGCTGGTGTCCGATTTCCGGAAGGATTTCCAGTTTTACAAA
GTGCGCGAGATCAACAACTACCACCACGCCCACGACGCCTACCTGAACGCCGTCGTGGGAACCGCCCTGA
TCAAAAAGTACCCTAAGCTGGAAAGCGAGTTCGTGTACGGCGACTACAAGGTGTACGACGTGCGGAAGAT
GATCGCCAAGAGCGAGCAGGAAATCGGCAAGGCTACCGCCAAGTACTTCTTCTACAGCAACATCATGAAC
TTTTTCAAGACCGAGATTACCCTGGCCAACGGCGAGATCCGGAAGCGGCCTCTGATCGAGACAAACGGCG
AAACCGGGGAGATCGTGTGGGATAAGGGCCGGGATTTTGCCACCGTGCGGAAAGTGCTGAGCATGCCCCA
AGTGAATATCGTGAAAAAGACCGAGGTGCAGACAGGCGGCTTCAGCAAAGAGTCTATCCTGCCCAAGAGG
AACAGCGATAAGCTGATCGCCAGAAAGAAGGACTGGGACCCTAAGAAGTACGGCGGCTTCGTGAGCCCCA
CCGTGGCCTATTCTGTGCTGGTGGTGGCCAAAGTGGAAAAGGGCAAGTCCAAGAAACTGAAGAGTGTGAA
AGAGCTGCTGGGGATCACCATCATGGAAAGAAGCAGCTTCGAGAAGAATCCCATCGACTTTCTGGAAGCC
AAGGGCTACAAAGAAGTGAAAAAGGACCTGATCATCAAGCTGCCTAAGTACTCCCTGTTCGAGCTGGAAA
ACGGCCGGAAGAGAATGCTGGCCTCTGCCAGAGAACTGCAGAAGGGAAACGAACTGGCCCTGCCCTCCAA
ATATGTGAACTTCCTGTACCTGGCCAGCCACTATGAGAAGCTGAAGGGCTCCCCCGAGGATAATGAGCAG
AAACAGCTGTTTGTGGAACAGCACAAGCACTACCTGGACGAGATCATCGAGCAGATCAGCGAGTTCTCCA
AGAGAGTGATCCTGGCCGACGCTAATCTGGACAAAGTGCTGTCCGCCTACAACAAGCACCGGGATAAGCC
CATCAGAGAGCAGGCCGAGAATATCATCCACCTGTTTACCCTGACCAATCTGGGAGCCCCTGCCGCCTTC
AAGTACTTTGACACCACCATCGACCGGAAGGAGTACAGGAGCACCAAAGAGGTGCTGGACGCCACCCTGA
TCCACCAGAGCATCACCGGCCTGTACGAGACACGAATCGATTTGTCTCAGCTGGGAGGCGACGCCGCAAA
AAGGCCGGCGGCCACGAAAAAGGCCGGCCAGGCAAAAAAGAAAAAGGCAGGCTCAGGCGAGGGCAGAGGA
AGTCTGCTAACATGCGGTGACGTCGAGGAGAATCCTGGCCCAAGCGCTATGGCCAAGCCTTTGTCTCAAG
AAGAATCCACCCTCATTGAAAGAGCAACGGCTACAATCAACAGCATCCCCATCTCTGAAGACTACAGCGT
CGCCAGCGCAGCTCTCTCTAGCGACGGCCGCATCTTCACTGGTGTCAATGTATATCATTTTACTGGGGGA
CCTTGTGCAGAACTCGTGGTGCTGGGCACTGCTGCTGCTGCGGCAGCTGGCAACCTGACTTGTATCGTCG
CGATCGGAAATGAGAACAGGGGCATCTTGAGCCCCTGCGGACGGTGCCGACAGGTGCTTCTCGATCTGCA
TCCTGGGATCAAAGCCATAGTGAAGGACAGTGATGGACAGCCGACGGCAGTTGGGATTCGTGAATTGCTG
CCCTCTGGTTATGTGTGGGAGGGCGCAACAAACTTCTCTCTGCTGAAACAAGCCGGAGATGTCGAAGAGA
ATCCTGGACCGACTAGTATGGTGAGCGAGCTGATTAAGGAGAACATGCACATGAAGCTATACATGGAGGG
CACCGTGAACAACCACCACTTCAAGTGCACATCCGAGGGCGAAGGCAAGCCCTACGAGGGCACCCAGACC
ATGAGAATCAAGGCGGTCGAGGGCGGCCCTCTCCCCTTCGCCTTCGACATCCTGGCTACCAGCTTCATGT
ACGGCAGCAAAACCTTCATCAACCACACCCAGGGCATCCCCGACTTCTTTAAGCAGTCCTTCCCCGAGGG
CTTCACATGGGAGAGAGTCACCACATACGAAGACGGGGGCGTGCTGACCGCTACCCAGGACACCAGCCTC
CAGGACGGCTGCCTCATCTACAACGTCAAGATCAGAGGGGTGAACTTCCCATCCAACGGCCCTGTGATGC
AGAAGAAAACACTCGGCTGGGAGGCCTCCACCGAGACCCTGTACCCCGCTGACGGCGGCCTGGAAGGCAG
AGCCGACATGGCCCTGAAGCTCGTGGGCGGGGGCCACCTGATCTGCAACTTGAAGACCACATACAGATCC
AAGAAACCCGCTAAGAACCTCAAGATGCCCGGCGTCTACTATGTGGACAGAAGACTGGAAAGAATCAAGG
AGGCCGACAAAGAGACCTACGTCGAGCAGCACGAGGTGGCTGTGGCCAGATACTGCGACCTCCCTAGCAA
ACTGGGGCACAGATGATAGACGCGTTAAGTCGACAATCAACCTCTGGATTACAAAATTTGTGAAAGATTG
ACTGGTATTCTTAACTATGTTGCTCCTTTTACGCTATGTGGATACGCTGCTTTAATGCCTTTGTATCATG
CTATTGCTTCCCGTATGGCTTTCATTTTCTCCTCCTTGTATAAATCCTGGTTGCTGTCTCTTTATGAGGA
GTTGTGGCCCGTTGTCAGGCAACGTGGCGTGGTGTGCACTGTGTTTGCTGACGCAACCCCCACTGGTTGG
GGCATTGCCACCACCTGTCAGCTCCTTTCCGGGACTTTCGCTTTCCCCCTCCCTATTGCCACGGCGGAAC
TCATCGCCGCCTGCCTTGCCCGCTGCTGGACAGGGGCTCGGCTGTTGGGCACTGACAATTCCGTGGTGTT
GTCGGGGAAATCATCGTCCTTTCCTTGGCTGCTCGCCTGTGTTGCCACCTGGATTCTGCGCGGGACGTCC
TTCTGCTACGTCCCTTCGGCCCTCAATCCAGCGGACCTTCCTTCCCGCGGCCTGCTGCCGGCTCTGCGGC
CTCTTCCGCGTCTTCGCCTTCGCCCTCAGACGAGTCGGATCTCCCTTTGGGCCGCCTCCCCGCGTCGACT
TTAAGACCAATGACTTACAAGGCAGCTGTAGATCTTAGCCACTTTTTAAAAGAAAAGGGGGGACTGGAAG
GGCTAATTCACTCCCAACGAAGACAAGATCTGCTTTTTGCTTGTACTGGGTCTCTCTGGTTAGACCAGAT
CTGAGCCTGGGAGCTCTCTGGCTAACTAGGGAACCCACTGCTTAAGCCTCAATAAAGCTTGCCTTGAGTG
CTTCAAGTAGTGTGTGCCCGTCTGTTGTGTGACTCTGGTAACTAGAGATCCCTCAGACCCTTTTAGTCAG
TGTGGAAAATCTCTAGCAGTACGTATAGTAGTTCATGTCATCTTATTATTCAGTATTTATAACTTGCAAA
GAAATGAATATCAGAGAGTGAGAGGAACTTGTTTATTGCAGCTTATAATGGTTACAAATAAAGCAATAGC
ATCACAAATTTCACAAATAAAGCATTTTTTTCACTGCATTCTAGTTGTGGTTTGTCCAAACTCATCAATG
TATCTTATCATGTCTGGCTCTAGCTATCCCGCCCCTAACTCCGCCCATCCCGCCCCTAACTCCGCCCAGT
TCCGCCCATTCTCCGCCCCATGGCTGACTAATTTTTTTTATTTATGCAGAGGCCGAGGCCGCCTCGGCCT
CTGAGCTATTCCAGAAGTAGTGAGGAGGCTTTTTTGGAGGCCTAGGGACGTACCCAATTCGCCCTATAGT
GAGTCGTATTACGCGCGCTCACTGGCCGTCGTTTTACAACGTCGTGACTGGGAAAACCCTGGCGTTACCC
AACTTAATCGCCTTGCAGCACATCCCCCTTTCGCCAGCTGGCGTAATAGCGAAGAGGCCCGCACCGATCG
CCCTTCCCAACAGTTGCGCAGCCTGAATGGCGAATGGG
[124 nt withheld, positions 8439-8562]
C
[91 nt withheld, positions 8564-8654]
A
[49 nt withheld, positions 8656-8704]
CCTTTGACGTTGGAGTCCACGTTCTTT
[37 nt withheld, positions 8732-8768]
ACCCTATCTCGGTCTATTCTTTTGATTTATAAGGGATTTTGCCGATTTCGGCCTATTGGTTAAAAAATGA
GCTGATTTAACAAAAATTTAACGCGAATTTTAACAAAATATTAACGCTTACAATTTAGGTGGCACTTTTC
GGGGAAATGTGCGCGGAACCCCTATTTGTTTATTTTTCTAAATACATTCAAATATGTATCCGCTCATGAG
ACAATAACCCTGATAAATGCTTCAATAATATTGAAAAAGGAAGAGTATGAGTATTCAACATTTCCGTGTC
GCCCTTATTCCCTTTTTTGCGGCATTTTGCCTTCCTGTTTTTGCTCACCCAGAAACGCTGGTGAAAGTAA
AAGATGCTGAAGATCAGTTGGGTGCACGAGTGGGTTACATCGAACTGGATCTCAACAGCGGTAAGATCCT
TGAGAGTTTTCGCCCCGAAGAACGTTTTCCAATGATGAGCACTTTTAAAGTTCTGCTATGTGGCGCGGTA
TTATCCCGTATTGACGCCGGGCAAGAGCAACTCGGTCGCCGCATACACTATTCTCAGAATGACTTGGTTG
AGTACTCACCAGTCACAGAAAAGCATCTTACGGATGGCATGACAGTAAGAGAATTATGCAGTGCTGCCAT
AACCATGAGTGATAACACTGCGGCCAACTTACTTCTGACAACGATCGGAGGACCGAAGGAGCTAACCGCT
TTTTTGCACAACATGGGGGATCATGTAACTCGCCTTGATCGTTGGGAACCGGAGCTGAATGAAGCCATAC
CAAACGACGAGCGTGACACCACGATGCCTGTAGCAATGGCAACAACGTTGCGCAAACTATTAACTGGCGA
ACTACTTACTCTAGCTTCCCGGCAACAATTAATAGACTGGATGGAGGCGGATAAAGTTGCAGGACCACTT
CTGCGCTCGGCCCTTCCGGCTGGCTGGTTTATTGCTGATAAATCTGGAGCCGGTGAGCGTGGGTCTCGCG
GTATCATTGCAGCACTGGGGCCAGATGGTAAGCCCTCCCGTATCGTAGTTATCTACACGACGGGGAGTCA
GGCAACTATGGATGAACGAAATAGACAGATCGCTGAGATAGGTGCCTCACTGATTAAGCATTGGTAACTG
TCAGACCAAGTTTACTCATATATACTTTAGATTGATTTAAAACTTCATTTTTAATTTAAAAGGATCTAGG
TGAAGATCCTTTTTGATAATCTCATGACCAAAATCCCTTAACGTGAGTTTTCGTTCCACTGAGCGTCAGA
CCCCGTAGAAAAGATCAAAGGATCTTCTTGAGATCCTTTTTTTCTGCGCGTAATCTGCTGCTTGCAAACA
AAAAAACCACCGCTACCAGCGGTGGTTTGTTTGCCGGATCAAGAGCTACCAACTCTTTTTCCGAAGGTAA
CTGGCTTCAGCAGAGCGCAGATACCAAATACTGTTCTTCTAGTGTAGCCGTAGTTAGGCCACCACTTCAA
GAACTCTGTAGCACCGCCTACATACCTCGCTCTGCTAATCCTGTTACCAGTGGCTGCTGCCAGTGGCGAT
AAGTCGTGTCTTACCGGGTTGGACTCAAGACGATAGTTACCGGATAAGGCGCAGCGGTCGGGCTGAACGG
GGGGTTCGTGCACACAGCCCAGCTTGGAGCGAACGACCTACACCGAACTGAGATACCTACAGCGTGAGCT
ATGAGAAAGCGCCACGCTTCCCGAAGGGAGAAAGGCGGACAGGTATCCGGTAAGCGGCAGGGTCGGAACA
GGAGAGCGCACGAGGGAGCTTCCAGGGGGAAACGCCTGGTATCTTTATAGTCCTGTCGGGTTTCGCCACC
TCTGACTTGAGCGTCGATTTTTGTGATGCTCGTCAGGGGGGCGGAGCCTATGGAAAAACGCCAGCAACGC
GGCCTTTTTACGGTTCCTGGCCTTTTGCTGGCCTTTTGCTCACATGTTCTTTCCTGCGTTATCCCCTGAT
TCTGTGGATAACCGTATTACCGCCTTTGAGTGAGCTGATACCGCTCGCCGCAGCCGAACGACCGAGCGCA
GCGAGTCAGTGAGCGAGGAAGCGGAAGAGCGCCCAATACGCAAACCGCCTCTCCCCGCGCGTTGGCCGAT
TCATTAATGCAGCTGGCACGACAGGTTTCCCGACTGGAAAGCGGGCAGTGAGCGCAACGCAATTAATGTG
AGTTAGCTCACTCATTAGGCACCCCAGGCTTTACACTTTATGCTTCCGGCTCGTATGTTGTGTGGAATTG
TGAGCGGATAACAATTTCACACAGGAAACAGCTATGACCATGATTACGCCAAGCGCGCAATTAACCCTCA
CTAAAGGGAACAAAAGCTGGAGCTGCAAGCTTAATGTAGTCTTATGCAATACTCTTGTAGTCTTGCAACA
TGGTAACGATGAGTTAGCAACATGCCTTACAAGGAGAGAAAAAGCACCGTGCATGCCGATTGGTGGAAGT
AAGGTGGTACGATCGTGCCTTATTAGGAAGGCAACAGACGGGTCTGACATGGATTGGACGAACCACTGAA
TTGCCGCATTGCAGAGATATTGTATTTAAGTGCCTAGCTCGATACATAAACGGGTCTCTCTGGTTAGACC
AGATCTGAGCCTGGGAGCTCTCTGGCTAACTAGGGAACCCACTGCTTAAGCCTCAATAAAGCTTGCCTTG
AGTGCTTCAAGTAGTGTGTGCCCGTCTGTTGTGTGACTCTGGTAACTAGAGATCCCTCAGACCCTTTTAG
TCAGTGTGGAAAATCTCTAGCAGTGGCGCCCGAACAGGGACTTGAAAGCGAAAGGGAAACCAGAGGAGCT
CTCTCGACGCAGGACTCGGCTTGCTGAAGCGCGCACGGCAAGAGGCGAGGGGCGGCGACTGGTGAGTACG
CCAAAAATTTTGACTAGCGGAGGCTAGAAGGAGAGAGATGGGTGCGAGAGCGTCAGTATTAAGCGGGGGA
GAATTAGATCGCGATGGGAAAAAATTCGGTTAAGGCCAGGGGGAAAGAAAAAATATAAATTAAAACATAT
AGTATGGGCAAGCAGGGAGCTAGAACGATTCGCAGTTAATCCTGGCCTGTTAGAAACATCAGAAGGCTGT
AGACAAATACTGGGACAGCTACAACCATCCCTTCAGACAGGATCAGAAGAACTTAGATCATTATATAATA
CAGTAGCAACCCTCTATTGTGTGCATCAAAGGATAGAGATAAAAGACACCAAGGAAGCTTTAGACAAGAT
AGAGGAAGAGCAAAACAAAAGTAAGACCACCGCACAGCAAGCGGCCGCTGATCTTCAGACCTGGAGGAGG
AGATATGAGGGACAATTGGAGAAGTGAATTATATAAATATAAAGTAGTAAAAATTGAACCATTAGGAGTA
GCACCCACCAAGGCAAAGAGAAGAGTGGTGCAGAGAGAAAAAAGAGCAGTGGGAATAGGAGCTTTGTTCC
TTGGGTTCTTGGGAGCAGCAGGAAGCACTATGGGCGCAGCGTCAATGACGCTGACGGTACAGGCCAGACA
ATTATTGTCTGGTATAGTGCAGCAGCAGAACAATTTGCTGAGGGCTATTGAGGCGCAACAGCATCTGTTG
CAACTCACAGTCTGGGGCATCAAGCAGCTCCAGGCAAGAATCCTGGCTGTGGAAAGATACCTAAAGGATC
AACAGCTCCTGGGGATTTGGGGTTGCTCTGGAAAACTCATTTGCACCACTGCTGTGCCTTGGAATGCTAG
TTGGAGTAATAAATCTCTGGAACAGATTTGGAATCACACGACCTGGATGGAGTGGGACAGAGAAATTAAC
AATTACACAAGCTTAATACACTCCTTAATTGAAGAATCGCAAAACCAGCAAGAAAAGAATGAACAAGAAT
TATTGGAATTAGATAAATGGGCAAGTTTGTGGAATTGGTTTAACATAACAAATTGGCTGTGGTATATAAA
ATTATTCATAATGATAGTAGGAGGCTTGGTAGGTTTAAGAATAGTTTTTGCTGTACTTTCTATAGTGAAT
AGAGTTAGGCAGGGATATTCACCATTATCGTTTCAGACC
